>Addgene plasmid #152777 | pGBW-m4133558 | depositor full sequence | sequence record 295789 | Full Sequence
CACCATG
[918 nt withheld, positions 8-925]
GAAAACCTTTACTTTCAGTCGATGAGTGACAAAATCATTCATCTAACCGATGACTCCTTTGATACAGACG
TGTTGAAGGCCGATGGTGCGATACTGGTAGATTTCTGGGCTGAATGGTGTGGCCCGTGCAAGATGATCGC
ACCCATTCTGGACGAGATCGCCGACGAGTATCAAGGAAAATTAACTGTCGCTAAGCTTAATATAGATCAG
AACCCAGGGACGGCACCTAAATACGGCATCAGGGGAATACCTACCCTCCTGCTCTTTAAGAATGGGGAAG
TTGCCGCGACAAAAGTGGGAGCCCTGTCTAAGGGCCAGCTAAAAGAGTTCTTGGACGCTAACCTGGCAGG
TTCAGGCTCGGGGCACATGCACCATCACCATCACCATAGCAGCGGGCTCGTGCCACGCGGCTAAGCTAGC
TTGACTGACTGAGATACAGCGTACCTTCAGCTCACAGACATGATAAGATACATTGATGAGTTTGGACAAA
CCACAACTAGAATGCAGTGAAAAAAATGCTTTATTTGTGAAATTTGTGATGCTATTGCTTTATTTGTAAC
CATTATAAGCTGCAATAAACAAGTTAACAACAACAATTGCATTCATTTTATGTTTCAGGTTCAGGGGGAG
GTGTGGGAGGTTTTTTAAAGCAAGTAAAACCTCTACAAATGTGGTATTGGCCCATCTCTATCGGTATCGT
AGCATAACCCCTTGGGGCCTCTAAACGGGTCTTGAGGGGTTTTTTGTGCCCCTCGGGCCGGATTGCTATC
TACCGGCATTGGCGCAGAAAAAAATGCCTGATGCGACGCTGCGCGTCTTATACTCCCACATATGCCAGAT
TCAGCAACGGATACGGCTTCCCCAACTTGCCCACTTCCATACGTGTCCTCCTTACCAGAAATTTATCCTT
AAGGTCGTCAGCTATCCTGCAGGCGATCTCTCGATTTCGATCAAGACATTCCTTTAATGGTCTTTTCTGG
ACACCACTAGGGGTCAGAAGTAGTTCATCAAACTTTCTTCCCTCCCTAATCTCATTGGTTACCTTGGGCT
ATCGAAACTTAATTAACCAGTCAAGTCAGCTACTTGGCGAGATCGACTTGTCTGGGTTTCGACTACGCTC
AGAATTGCGTCAGTCAAGTTCGATCTGGTCCTTGCTATTGCACCCGTTCTCCGATTACGAGTTTCATTTA
AATCATGTGAGCAAAAGGCCAGCAAAAGGCCAGGAACCGTAAAAAGGCCGCGTTGCTGGCGTTTTTCCAT
AGGCTCCGCCCCCCTGACGAGCATCACAAAAATCGACGCTCAAGTCAGAGGTGGCGAAACCCGACAGGAC
TATAAAGATACCAGGCGTTTCCCCCTGGAAGCTCCCTCGTGCGCTCTCCTGTTCCGACCCTGCCGCTTAC
CGGATACCTGTCCGCCTTTCTCCCTTCGGGAAGCGTGGCGCTTTCTCATAGCTCACGCTGTAGGTATCTC
AGTTCGGTGTAGGTCGTTCGCTCCAAGCTGGGCTGTGTGCACGAACCCCCCGTTCAGCCCGACCGCTGCG
CCTTATCCGGTAACTATCGTCTTGAGTCCAACCCGGTAAGACACGACTTATCGCCACTGGCAGCAGCCAC
TGGTAACAGGATTAGCAGAGCGAGGTATGTAGGCGGTGCTACAGAGTTCTTGAAGTGGTGGCCTAACTAC
GGCTACACTAGAAGAACAGTATTTGGTATCTGCGCTCTGCTGAAGCCAGTTACCTTCGGAAAAAGAGTTG
GTAGCTCTTGATCCGGCAAACAAACCACCGCTGGTAGCGGTGGTTTTTTTGTTTGCAAGCAGCAGATTAC
GCGCAGAAAAAAAGGATCTCAAGAAGATCCTTTGATCTTTTCTACGGGGTCTGACGCTCAGTGGAACGAA
AACTCACGTTAAGGGATTTTGGTCATGAGATTATCAAAAAGGATCTTCACCTAGATCCTTTTAAATTAAA
AATGAAGTTTTAAATCAATCTAAAGTATATATGAGTAAACTTGGTCTGACAGTTACCAATGCTTAATCAG
TGAGGCACCTATCTCAGCGATCTGTCTATTTCGTTCATCCATAGTTGCATTTAAATTTCCGAACTCTCCA
AGGCCCTCGTCGGAAAATCTTCAAACCTTTCGTCCGATCCATCTTGCAGGCTACCTCTCGAACGAACTAT
CGCAAGTCTCTTGGCCGGCCTTGCGCCTTGGCTATTGCTTGGCAGCGCCTATCGCCAGGTATTACTCCAA
TCCCGAATATCCGAGATCGGGATCACCCGAGAGAAGTTCAACCTACATCCTCAATCCCGATCTATCCGAG
ATCCGAGGAATATCGAAATCGGGGCGCGCCTGGTGTACCGAGAACGATCCTCTCAGTGCGAGTCTCGACG
ATCCATATCGTTGCTTGGCAGTCAGCCAGTCGGAATCCAGCTTGGGACCCAGGAAGTCCAATCGTCAGAT
ATTGTACTCAAGCCTGGTCACGGCAGCGTACCGATCTGTTTAAACCTAGATATTGATAGTCTGATCGGTC
AACGTATAATCGAGTCCTAGCTTTTGCAAACATCTATCAAGAGACAGGATCAGCAGGAGGCTTTCGCATG
AGTATTCAACATTTCCGTGTCGCCCTTATTCCCTTTTTTGCGGCATTTTGCCTTCCTGTTTTTGCTCACC
CAGAAACGCTGGTGAAAGTAAAAGATGCTGAAGATCAGTTGGGTGCGCGAGTGGGTTACATCGAACTGGA
TCTCAACAGCGGTAAGATCCTTGAGAGTTTTCGCCCCGAAGAACGCTTTCCAATGATGAGCACTTTTAAA
GTTCTGCTATGTGGCGCGGTATTATCCCGTATTGACGCCGGGCAAGAGCAACTCGGTCGCCGCATACACT
ATTCTCAGAATGACTTGGTTGAGTATTCACCAGTCACAGAAAAGCATCTTACGGATGGCATGACAGTAAG
AGAATTATGCAGTGCTGCCATAACCATGAGTGATAACACTGCGGCCAACTTACTTCTGACAACGATTGGA
GGACCGAAGGAGCTAACCGCTTTTTTGCACAACATGGGGGATCATGTAACTCGCCTTGATCGTTGGGAAC
CGGAGCTGAATGAAGCCATACCAAACGACGAGCGTGACACCACGATGCCTGTAGCAATGGCAACAACCTT
GCGTAAACTATTAACTGGCGAACTACTTACTCTAGCTTCCCGGCAACAGTTGATAGACTGGATGGAGGCG
GATAAAGTTGCAGGACCACTTCTGCGCTCGGCCCTTCCGGCTGGCTGGTTTATTGCTGATAAATCTGGAG
CCGGTGAGCGTGGGTCTCGCGGTATCATTGCAGCACTGGGGCCAGATGGTAAGCCCTCCCGTATCGTAGT
TATCTACACGACGGGGAGTCAGGCAACTATGGATGAACGAAATAGACAGATCGCTGAGATAGGTGCCTCA
CTGATTAAGCATTGGTAACCGATTCTAGGTGCATTGGCGCAGAAAAAAATGCCTGATGCGACGCTGCGCG
TCTTATACTCCCACATATGCCAGATTCAGCAACGGATACGGCTTCCCCAACTTGCCCACTTCCATACGTG
TCCTCCTTACCAGAAATTTATCCTTAAGATCCCGAATCGTTTAAACTCGACTCTGGCTCTATCGAATCTC
CGTCGTTTCGAGCTTACGCGAACAGCCGTGGCGCTCATTTGCTCGTCGGGCATCGAATCTCGTCAGCTAT
CGTCAGCTTACCTTTTTGGCAGCGATCGCGGCTCCCGACATCTTGGACCATTAGCTCCACAGGTATCTTC
TTCCCTCTAGTGGTCATAACAGCAGCTTCAGCTACCTCTCAATTCAAAAAACCCCTCAAGACCCGTTTAG
AGGCCCCAAGGGGTTATGCTATCAATCGTTGCGTTACACACACAAAAAACCAACACACATCCATCTTCGA
TGGATAGCGATTTTATTATCTAACTGCTGATCGAGTGTAGCCAGATCTAGTAATCAATTACGGGGTCATT
AGTTCATAGCCCATATATGGAGTTCCGCGTTACATAACTTACGGTAAATGGCCCGCCTGGCTGACCGCCC
AACGACCCCCGCCCATTGACGTCAATAATGACGTATGTTCCCATAGTAACGCCAATAGGGACTTTCCATT
GACGTCAATGGGTGGAGTATTTACGGTAAACTGCCCACTTGGCAGTACATCAAGTGTATCATATGCCAAG
TACGCCCCCTATTGACGTCAATGACGGTAAATGGCCCGCCTGGCATTATGCCCAGTACATGACCTTATGG
GACTTTCCTACTTGGCAGTACATCTACGTATTAGTCATCGCTATTACCATGCTGATGCGGTTTTGGCAGT
ACATCAATGGGCGTGGATAGCGGTTTGACTCACGGGGATTTCCAAGTCTCCACCCCATTGACGTCAATGG
GAGTTTGTTTTGGCACCAAAATCAACGGGACTTTCCAAAATGTCGTAACAACTCCGCCCCATTGACGCAA
ATGGGCGGTAGGCGTGTACGGTGGGAGGTCTATATAAGCAGAGCTGGTTTAGTGAACCGTCAGATCAGAT
CTTTGTCGATCCTACCATCCACTCGACACACCCGCCAGCGGCCGC
Features (pLannotate 1.2.2; 18 found; start..end, strand, type, name):
    947..1273    +  CDS            trxA: THIO_ECO57 - Experimental evidence at protein level: Swiss-Prot protein existence level 1. Participates in various redox reactions through the reversible oxidation of its active center dithiol to a disulfide and catalyzes dithiol-disulfide exchange reactions. From Escherichia coli O157:H7.
   1295..1312    +  CDS            6xHis: 6xHis affinity tag
   1389..1510    -  polyA_signal   SV40 poly(A) signal: SV40 polyadenylation signal
   1533..1602    -  CDS            large T antigen (fragment): large T antigen from SV40 (simian virus 40)
   1625..1671    +  terminator     T7 terminator: transcription terminator for bacteriophage T7 RNA polymerase
   1701..1837    +  terminator     rrnG terminator: transcription terminator from the E. coli ribosomal RNA rrnG operon (Albrechtsen et al., 1991)
   1882..1953    +  misc_feature   3' β-globin insulator: insulator downstream of the human β-globin locus (Farrell et al., 2002)
   2179..2767    -  rep_origin     ori: high-copy-number ColE1/pMB1/pBR322/pUC origin of replication
   2939..3003    -  CDS            bla(M) (fragment): β-lactamase lacking the signal sequence; bla(M); allows cytosolic expression of β-lactamase
   3513..4373    +  CDS            AmpR: β-lactamase; bla; confers resistance to ampicillin, carbenicillin, and related antibiotics
   4386..4522    +  terminator     rrnG terminator: transcription terminator from the E. coli ribosomal RNA rrnG operon (Albrechtsen et al., 1991)
   4674..4745    +  misc_feature   5' β-globin insulator: insulator upstream of the human β-globin locus (Farrell et al., 2002)
   4750..4796    -  terminator     T7 terminator: transcription terminator for bacteriophage T7 RNA polymerase
   4814..4862    -  polyA_signal   poly(A) signal: synthetic polyadenylation signal
   4943..5246    +  enhancer       CMV enhancer: human cytomegalovirus immediate early enhancer
   5319..5336    -  promoter       CMV promoter (fragment): human cytomegalovirus (CMV) immediate early promoter
   5399..5450    +  promoter       CMVd2 promoter: truncated human cytomegalovirus (CMV) immediate early promoter that yields moderately reduced expression relative to the full-length promoter
   5504..925     +  CDS            R1A_SARS2 (fragment) (across the origin) (sequence partly withheld): Experimental evidence at protein level: Swiss-Prot protein existence level 1. [Non-structural protein 10]: Plays a pivotal role in viral transcription by stimulating both nsp14 3'-5' exoribonuclease and nsp16 2'-O-methyltransferase activities. Therefore plays an essential role in viral mRNAs cap methylation. From Severe acute respiratory syndrome coronavirus 2 (2019-nCoV) (SARS-CoV-2).
