[The description below was written by a language model from this plasmid's Addgene catalogue record and pLannotate feature annotations shown in this document.]
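Description:
pGBW-m4133558 is a mammalian expression plasmid built on the pTwist_CMV_6 backbone that carries a codon-optimized coding sequence for the SARS-CoV-2 3C-like proteinase (nsp5, the main protease released from the ORF1ab polyprotein). It is propagated in E. coli as a high-copy plasmid through a ColE1/pUC-type origin and selected with ampicillin via the β-lactamase (AmpR) gene. The annotated sequence is 5,520 nt, somewhat larger than the sum of the catalogued backbone and insert sizes.

Expression is driven by the human cytomegalovirus immediate early enhancer and promoter; the annotation matches the promoter region to a truncated CMV variant. The viral open reading frame follows, spanning the numbering origin of the circular sequence. The annotation tool labels it as a fragment of the SARS-CoV-2 replicase polyprotein 1a, and the nsp10 text attached to that hit is generic polyprotein commentary rather than a description of this insert. Downstream and on the same strand lie E. coli thioredoxin (trxA) and a 6xHis tag. This agrees with the catalogue's C-terminal, backbone-encoded TEV-cleavable TRX fusion, although the TEV site is not annotated separately and the His tag is not listed in the catalogue. Thioredoxin is commonly used as a solubility partner, the His tag allows affinity capture, and TEV cleavage would release the protease from both. An SV40 polyadenylation signal follows the cassette.

Bacterial T7 and rrnG terminators, a synthetic poly(A) signal and β-globin insulator elements flank the cassette, presumably shielding it from read-through transcription and neighbouring sequences. The record supports use for producing tagged 3C-like proteinase in mammalian cells, but states no more specific application.
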