Addgene plasmid #152777: pGBW-m4133558
Purpose: Mammalian expression plasmid for SARS-CoV-2 3C-like proteinase
Depositing lab: Ginkgo Bioworks & Benjie Chen. Depositing organization: Ginkgo Bioworks.
Backbone
  Vector backbone: pTwist_CMV_6
  Backbone size w/o insert (bp): 4180
  Vector type: Mammalian Expression
Growth in bacteria
  Bacterial resistance: Ampicillin, 100 μg/mL
  Growth temperature: 37°C
  Growth strain: DH5alpha
  Copy number: High Copy
Gene/Insert
  Gene/Insert name: SARS-CoV-2 3C-like proteinase (alt name: nsp5)
  Species: Severe acute respiratory syndrome coronavirus 2
  Insert size (bp): 917
  Mutation: codon optimized
  Entrez Gene: ORF1ab (a.k.a. GU280_gp01)
  Promoter: CMV
  Tag / fusion protein: Cleavable TEV;TRX (C terminal on backbone)
  Cloning method: Unknown
Resource information
  A portion of this plasmid was derived from a plasmid made by: GinkgoBioworks
Depositor comments: NCBI reference sequence: YP_009725301.1
How to cite: pGBW-m4133558 was a gift from Ginkgo Bioworks & Benjie Chen (Addgene plasmid # 152777 ; http://n2t.net/addgene:152777 ; RRID:Addgene_152777)
